>Addgene plasmid #119761 | His6_BcLOV4_C292A_mCherry_BamUK | addgene full sequence | sequence record 231768 | Addgene NGS Result
CACGCCGAAACAAGCGCTCATGAGCCCGAAGTGGCGAGCCCGATCTTCCCCATCGGTGATGTCGGCGATA
TAGGCGCCAGCAACCGCACCTGTGGCGCCGGTGATGCCGGCCACGATGCGTCCGGCGTAGAGGATCGAGA
TCTCGATCCCGCGAAATTAATACGACTCACTATAGGGGAATTGTGAGCGGATAACAATTCCCCTCTAGAA
ATAATTTTGTTTAACTTTAAGAAGGAGATATACATATGGGATCCCACCATCATCACCACCATGCCATGGC
CACGGACGCAATTGACCACTACTATCAGAACAGGGATGGACCACCGTCGAGATCCTTCAGCGATGAGTAC
GATTCATACAACAAAACCGCCCCTTTGCCTCCACTATCAGCATGTCCTGAAAGAGCCCAGACTCCAAATT
CAAAGCGTATTCCGATAACCCCCAATTCTGCCAAATCTACATCTGAGAGCCCACGCCGCATCACTTTTTC
TAGGGATGCCGGAAGTAGCACAAAAGGCTCGACACAAACAAGTCCTAGTAACCAAGGAAGTGTAAGCAGT
AGGAATGGTAGCAATGGAAATGGTTTAGGGCTGAGTAGCGCGGGAAACTTTGCAGATTTCTTTAGCTCTG
AAGTGTTTTATATTGTGCTTCATAATCCAACGACCGCGCATCGATTCTTGAAGTTTTGTCAAAGTCGTGC
TTGTTCGGAAAACCTTGAATTTTTGCAAAAGATTGATGAGTATAATCGATTAATAGACGAAGCGACACGT
CTTCTTTCCACGATTTACTCAACCTATGTTTCGTCAGAAGCACCAAAGCAAATCAATATTTCCAATTCTC
ATGCTCGACGATTATCACATGATATCAAGGGTGCGACGCATAATGTTCTTCCCGGCCTTGAAGACATCTT
CAATGGGTCCCAGGAGCAAATTGAGAAATTGCTAGCTAGTGATTTGTATCCGCGTTTTGTAAAACACCAG
GTTACTGCCTCCGCGACTATGGCGTTGGCAAATGATAAGGAAAGATATCCAGGTCTAGGTGACTGTTTTT
GCTTGACTGATCCAAGGCGAGCCGATAACCCAATTGTATTTGCTTCGGACGGGTTCGTCTCTGTCACGGG
ATATTCCCGATCAGATATAATACCTCGAAACGCTCGTTTCCTACAAGGATCGTTTACCGATCGACAAGCA
ACCAAACGTCTACGAACTTCCATTGAAAACCGTGAAGAGACAGTTGAATTACTTCTGAATTATCGCAAAA
ATGGCGATCCATTCTGGAATCTCCTTTACGTATCTCCTTTACTTGACGGTAATGGGGACGTCAGATTCTT
TCTCGGTGGACAAATCAATTGCAGTACGACTATTCACAGTCGCACCGATGTTCTTCGAATTTTGAGTCTG
AACGATGAGGACACTGGGAGCTTTATAGAGGGGAGTAACAAGACCCCGAGTGTTCGAAGCAAGGAGTCCA
ATAATGCAAGCAACTATGGGAAAACCTCATTCTTCAAGAGCTTCAAAAAGTACAAGGCGAATACTGTAGA
AATCCGAGACGAAGCTGGGATGGAAGGCGAATTGATCGATCGGATCGGAAAGCTACAATTCAAAACACAA
GTTGAAGAGTTCTATACGGCTTATTCAAAGTATCTTGTCCTATCTTACCAACCACAGTCACAAAATCTGA
TTGTCAAATACTTCTCTCCGGGTATAGTGGACATGCTTAATCTAAACATGCCCAATGGCCTCGTAGCTCC
TATTGTCGATAAAGATATCTTCAAAGTTCTCACAGAACACTCCCCGTCGTCTGTACCGCGCACCTTCAAA
AATGTGGTTAGAGAAGGTATCAAAGCCGGACGAGCAGTATCAGTCGAAACGGGACTTCTGACTGGAATTG
AAGAGATCAAGAAGTCACAAAATATTTTTAGTGGCACAACGGCAAATAGAGAGAGAGGGTGGAAGAAGGC
CGAGGAAAAATATGTCTGTCATTTTACACCTTGTAAAGATGAGATGGGCAGAGTTGGATGGGTCGTTTTG
ACTGTGGCGCCGAAACTGGAGAGATTTGAATTCGGTGGTGGATCAGGTGGAGGATCTATGGTGAGCAAGG
GCGAGGAGGATAACATGGCCATCATCAAGGAGTTCATGCGCTTCAAGGTGCACATGGAGGGCTCCGTGAA
CGGCCACGAGTTCGAGATCGAGGGCGAGGGCGAGGGCCGCCCCTACGAGGGCACCCAGACCGCCAAGCTG
AAGGTGACCAAGGGTGGCCCCCTGCCCTTCGCCTGGGACATCCTGTCCCCTCAGTTCATGTACGGCTCCA
AGGCCTACGTGAAGCACCCCGCCGACATCCCCGACTACTTGAAGCTGTCCTTCCCCGAGGGCTTCAAGTG
GGAGCGCGTGATGAACTTCGAGGACGGCGGCGTGGTGACCGTGACCCAGGACTCCTCCCTGCAGGACGGC
GAGTTCATCTACAAGGTGAAGCTGCGCGGCACCAACTTCCCCTCCGACGGCCCCGTAATGCAGAAGAAGA
CTATGGGCTGGGAGGCCTCCTCCGAGCGGATGTACCCCGAGGACGGCGCCCTGAAGGGCGAGATCAAGCA
GAGGCTGAAGCTGAAGGACGGCGGCCACTACGACGCTGAGGTCAAGACCACCTACAAGGCCAAGAAGCCC
GTGCAGCTGCCCGGCGCCTACAACGTCAACATCAAGTTGGACATCACCTCCCACAACGAGGACTACACCA
TCGTGGAACAGTACGAACGCGCCGAGGGCCGCCACTCCACCGGCGGCATGGACGAGCTGTACAAGTAATG
AACTCGAGCACCACCACCACCACCACTGAGATCCGGCTGCTAACAAAGCCCGAAAGGAAGCTGAGTTGGC
TGCTGCCACCGCTGAGCAATAACTAGCATAACCCCTTGGGGCCTCTAAACGGGTCTTGAGGGGTTTTTTG
CTGAAAGGAGGAACTATATCCGGATTGGCGAATGGG
[124 nt withheld, positions 2977-3100]
C
[91 nt withheld, positions 3102-3192]
A
[49 nt withheld, positions 3194-3242]
CCTTTGACGTTGGAGTCCACGTTCTTT
[37 nt withheld, positions 3270-3306]
ACCCTATCTCGGTCTATTCTTTTGATTTATAAGGGATTTTGCCGATTTCGGCCTATTGGTTAAAAAATGA
GCTGATTTAACAAAAATTTAACGCGAATTTTAACAAAATATTAACGCTTACAATTTAGGTGGCACTTTTC
GGGGTACCCAGGTGGCACTTTTCGGGGAAATGTGCGCGGAACCCCTATTTGTTTATTTTTCTAAATACAT
TCAAATATGTATCCGCTCATGAATTAATTCTTAGAAAAACTCATCGAGCATCAAATGAAACTGCAATTTA
TTCATATCAGGATTATCAATACCATATTTTTGAAAAAGCCGTTTCTGTAATGAAGGAGAAAACTCACCGA
GGCAGTTCCATAGGATGGCAAGATCCTGGTATCGGTCTGCGATTCCGACTCGTCCAACATCAATACAACC
TATTAATTTCCCCTCGTCAAAAATAAGGTTATCAAGTGAGAAATCACCATGAGTGACGACTGAATCCGGT
GAGAATGGCAAAAGTTTATGCATTTCTTTCCAGACTTGTTCAACAGGCCAGCCATTACGCTCGTCATCAA
AATCACTCGCATCAACCAAACCGTTATTCATTCGTGATTGCGCCTGAGCGAGACGAAATACGCGATCGCT
GTTAAAAGGACAATTACAAACAGGAATCGAATGCAACCGGCGCAGGAACACTGCCAGCGCATCAACAATA
TTTTCACCTGAATCAGGATATTCTTCTAATACCTGGAATGCTGTTTTCCCGGGGATCGCAGTGGTGAGTA
ACCATGCATCATCAGGAGTACGGATAAAATGCTTGATGGTCGGAAGAGGCATAAATTCCGTCAGCCAGTT
TAGTCTGACCATCTCATCTGTAACATCATTGGCAACGCTACCTTTGCCATGTTTCAGAAACAACTCTGGC
GCATCGGGCTTCCCATACAATCGATAGATTGTCGCACCTGATTGCCCGACATTATCGCGAGCCCATTTAT
ACCCATATAAATCAGCATCCATGTTGGAATTTAATCGCGGCCTAGAGCAAGACGTTTCCCGTTGAATATG
GCTCATAACACCCCTTGTATTACTGTTTATGTAAGCAGACAGTTTTATTGTTCATGACCAAAATCCCTTA
ACGTGACCTAGGTCATGACCAAAATCCCTTAACGTGAGTTTTCGTTCCACTGAGCGTCAGACCCCGTAGA
AAAGATCAAAGGATCTTCTTGAGATCCTTTTTTTCTGCGCGTAATCTGCTGCTTGCAAACAAAAAAACCA
CCGCTACCAGCGGTGGTTTGTTTGCCGGATCAAGAGCTACCAACTCTTTTTCCGAAGGTAACTGGCTTCA
GCAGAGCGCAGATACCAAATACTGTTCTTCTAGTGTAGCCGTAGTTAGGCCACCACTTCAAGAACTCTGT
AGCACCGCCTACATACCTCGCTCTGCTAATCCTGTTACCAGTGGCTGCTGCCAGTGGCGATAAGTCGTGT
CTTACCGGGTTGGACTCAAGACGATAGTTACCGGATAAGGCGCAGCGGTCGGGCTGAACGGGGGGTTCGT
GCACACAGCCCAGCTTGGAGCGAACGACCTACACCGAACTGAGATACCTACAGCGTGAGCTATGAGAAAG
CGCCACGCTTCCCGAAGGGAGAAAGGCGGACAGGTATCCGGTAAGCGGCAGGGTCGGAACAGGAGAGCGC
ACGAGGGAGCTTCCAGGGGGAAACGCCTGGTATCTTTATAGTCCTGTCGGGTTTCGCCACCTCTGACTTG
AGCGTCGATTTTTGTGATGCTCGTCAGGGGGGCGGAGCCTATGGAAAAACGCCAGCAACGCGGCCTTTTT
ACGGTTCCTGGCCTTTTGCTGGCCTTTTGCTCACATGTTCTTTCCTGCGTTATCCCCTGATTCTGTGGAT
AACCGTATTACCGCCTTTGAGTGAGCTGATACCGCTCGCCGCAGCCGAACGACCGAGCGCAGCGAGTCAG
TGAGCGAGGAAGCGGAAGAGCGCCATAATCCATGATAAAGAAGACAGTCATAAGTGCGGCGACGATAGTC
ATGCCCCGCGCCCACCGGAAGGAGCTGACTGGGTTGAAGGCTCTCAAGGGCATCGGTCGAGATCCCGGTG
CCTAATGAGTGAGCTAACTTACATTAATTGCGTTGCGCTCACTGCCCGCTTTCCAGTCGGGAAACCTGTC
GTGCCAGCTGCATTAATGAATCGGCCAACGCGCGGGGAGAGGCGGTTTGCGTATTGGGCGCCAGGGTGGT
TTTTCTTTTCACCAGTGAGACGGGCAACAGCTGATTGCCCTTCACCGCCTGGCCCTGAGAGAGTTGCAGC
AAGCGGTCCACGCTGGTTTGCCCCAGCAGGCGAAAATCCTGTTTGATGGTGGTTAACGGCGGGATATAAC
ATGAGCTGTCTTCGGTATCGTCGTATCCCACTACCGAGATATCCGCACCAACGCGCAGCCCGGACTCGGT
AATGGCGCGCATTGCGCCCAGCGCCATCTGATCGTTGGCAACCAGCATCGCAGTGGGAACGATGCCCTCA
TTCAGCATTTGCATGGTTTGTTGAAAACCGGACATGGCACTCCAGTCGCCTTCCCGTTCCGCTATCGGCT
GAATTTGATTGCGAGTGAGATATTTATGCCAGCCAGCCAGACGCAGACGCGCCGAGACAGAACTTAATGG
GCCCGCTAACAGCGCGATTTGCTGGTGACCCAATGCGACCAGATGCTCCACGCCCAGTCGCGTACCGTCT
TCATGGGAGAAAATAATACTGTTGATGGGTGTCTGGTCAGAGACATCAAGAAATAACGCCGGAACATTAG
TGCAGGCAGCTTCCACAGCAATGGCATCCTGGTCATCCAGCGGATAGTTAATGATCAGCCCACTGACGCG
TTGCGCGAGAAGATTGTGCACCGCCGCTTTACAGGCTTCGACGCCGCTTCGTTCTACCATCGACACCACC
ACGCTGGCACCCAGTTGATCGGCGCGAGATTTAATCGCCGCGACAATTTGCGACGGCGCGTGCAGGGCCA
GACTGGAGGTGGCAACGCCAATCAGCAACGACTGTTTGCCCGCCAGTTGTTGTGCCACGCGGTTGGGAAT
GTAATTCAGCTCCGCCATCGCCGCTTCCACTTTTTCCCGCGTTTTCGCAGAAACGTGGCTGGCCTGGTTC
ACCACGCGGGAAACGGTCTGATAAGAGACACCGGCATACTCTGCGACATCGTATAACGTTACTGGTTTCA
CATTCACCACCCTGAATTGACTCTCTTCCGGGCGCTATCATGCCATACCGCGAAAGGTTTTGCGCCATTC
GATGGTGTCCGGGATCTCGACGCTCTCCCTTATGCGACTCCTGCATTAGGAAGCAGCCCAGTAGTAGGTT
GAGGCCGTTGAGCACCGCCGCCGCAAGGAATGGTGCATGCAAGGAGATGGCGCCCAACAGTCCCCCGGCC
ACGGGGCCTGCCACCATACC
Features (pLannotate 1.2.2; 16 found; start..end, strand, type, name):
    158..176     +  promoter       T7 promoter: promoter for bacteriophage T7 RNA polymerase
    177..201     +  protein_bind   lac operator: The lac repressor binds to the lac operator to inhibit transcription in E. coli. This inhibition can be relieved by adding lactose or isopropyl-β-D-thiogalactopyranoside (IPTG). lac repressor encoded by lacI
    216..238     +  RBS            RBS: efficient ribosome binding site from bacteriophage T7 gene 10 (Olins and Rangwala, 1989)
   2088..2795    +  CDS            mCherry: mCherry is a basic (constitutively fluorescent) red fluorescent protein published in 2004, derived from Discosoma sp.. It is reported to be a very rapidly-maturing monomer with low acid sensitivity.
   2809..2826    +  CDS            9xHis (fragment): 9xHis affinity tag
   2836..2885    +  CDS            SET1 (fragment): solubility-enhancement tag derived from T7 phage gene 10B
   2893..2940    +  terminator     T7 terminator: transcription terminator for bacteriophage T7 RNA polymerase
   2977..3405    +  rep_origin     f1 ori (sequence partly withheld): f1 bacteriophage origin of replication; arrow indicates direction of (+) strand synthesis
   3481..3538    +  promoter       AmpR promoter (fragment): bla
   3547..4362    -  CDS            KanR: aminoglycoside phosphotransferase; aph(3')-Ia; confers resistance to kanamycin in bacteria or G418 (Geneticin®) in eukaryotes
   4515..5103    +  rep_origin     ori: high-copy-number ColE1/pMB1/pBR322/pUC origin of replication
   5297..5396    -  CDS            TcR (fragment): tetracycline efflux protein; tet; confers resistance to tetracycline
   5411..5432    -  protein_bind   CAP binding site: CAP binding activates transcription in the presence of cAMP. E. coli catabolite activator protein
   5445..6527    -  CDS            lacI: lac repressor; lacI; The lac repressor binds to the lac operator to inhibit transcription in E. coli. This inhibition can be relieved by adding lactose or isopropyl-β-D-thiogalactopyranoside (IPTG).
   6528..6605    -  promoter       lacI promoter: lacI
   6613..136     -  CDS            TcR (fragment) (across the origin): tetracycline efflux protein; tet; confers resistance to tetracycline
