[The description below was written by a language model from this plasmid's Addgene catalogue record and pLannotate feature annotations shown in this document.]
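Description:
His6_BcLOV4_C292A_mCherry_BamUK is a 6,756 bp bacterial expression plasmid built on the BamUK backbone, which from its annotated features has a pET-like organisation. It carries a ColE1/pMB1-type origin for replication in E. coli, an f1 phage origin, and a kanamycin resistance gene (aminoglycoside phosphotransferase) for selection. Short annotated fragments of a tetracycline resistance gene, an AmpR promoter and a T7 gene 10-derived solubility tag appear to be backbone remnants rather than functional elements. The plasmid also encodes the lac repressor (lacI) under its own promoter.

The payload, assembled by Gibson cloning, is BcLOV4 from the fungus Botrytis cinerea fused at its C terminus to the monomeric red fluorescent protein mCherry. Transcription is driven by a T7 promoter followed by a lac operator and the strong T7 gene 10 ribosome binding site, and ends at a T7 terminator. Expression therefore requires a host supplying T7 RNA polymerase, such as a DE3 lysogen, and is held off by LacI until an inducer such as IPTG is added. The feature table does not annotate the BcLOV4 coding region itself, which presumably occupies the unannotated stretch between the RBS and mCherry. A six-histidine stretch is annotated just downstream of mCherry, matching the His6 in the name and allowing metal-affinity purification. The cysteine-to-alanine change at position 292 yields what the record calls a "dark" mutant; in LOV domains the conserved cysteine normally forms the light-induced flavin adduct, so its loss is expected to block photoactivation. The construct is intended for producing recombinant fluorescent protein, and the associated publication concerns synthetic cell-like membrane interfaces for probing protein–lipid interactions, where it would plausibly serve as a light-insensitive control.
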