Addgene plasmid #119761: His6_BcLOV4_C292A_mCherry_BamUK
Purpose: Encodes mCherry-tagged BcLOV4 "dark" mutant with C292A mutation for expression in bacterial cells
Depositing lab: Brian Chow. Depositing organization: University of Pennsylvania. Publication: Synthetic cell-like membrane interfaces for probing dynamic protein-lipid interactions. Glantz ST, Berlew EE, Chow BY. Methods Enzymol. 2019;622:249-270. doi: 10.1016/bs.mie.2019.02.015. Epub 2019 Mar 23. PubMed 31155055.
Backbone
  Vector backbone: BamUK
  Backbone size w/o insert (bp): 4500
  Total vector size (bp): 6756
  Vector type: Bacterial Expression
Growth in bacteria
  Bacterial resistance: Kanamycin, 50 μg/mL
  Growth temperature: 37°C
  Growth strain: DH5alpha
  Growth instructions: For protein production, transform into BL21 (DE3) and grow bacteria at 37 C until OD600 ~0.6-0.8 is reached. Following induction, grow at 18 C for 18-22 hours.
  Copy number: Unknown
Gene/Insert
  Gene/Insert name: BcLOV4-C292A_mCherry
  Species: Botrytis cinerea
  Insert size (bp): 2500
  Mutation: Mutated cysteine at position 292 to alanine
  Promoter: T7
  Tag / fusion protein: mCherry (C terminal on insert)
  Cloning method: Gibson Cloning
  Sequencing primers: 5′ TAATACGACTCACTATAGG; 3′ TAGTTATTGCTCAGCGGTGG
Terms and licenses: Academic/Nonprofit Terms; Industry Terms: Not Available to Industry
How to cite: His6_BcLOV4_C292A_mCherry_BamUK was a gift from Brian Chow (Addgene plasmid # 119761 ; http://n2t.net/addgene:119761 ; RRID:Addgene_119761)
